>Addgene plasmid #31741 | GFP-Rab19 | addgene partial sequence | sequence record 37972 | EGFP-C 5'-CATGGTCCTGCTGGAGTTCGTG-3'
CTGTACAAGCACCGGTATACAAGTTTGTACAAAAAAGCAGGCTCCGCGGCCGCCCCCTTCACCCAAAAGA
TGACCGCCCGCAATCCTCAGACACTGATGGCACTGCCAAACGAGGAACACTTCGACTTCCTGTTCAAGAT
CGTCCTCATTGGTGACTGCGGGACGGGGAAGACCTGCATAGTGGACAGATTTAAGACAGGGAACTACATA
GAGCGACATGGGAACACCATCGGAGTGGACTTTTCGATGAAGACCATCGCCGTGGAGGGCAAACAAATCA
AGCTACAAATCTGGGACACTGCTGGTCAGGAGAGGTTTCGCACTATTACGCAGAGCTATTATCGCTCGGC
CAACGGGGTCTTAATTGTTTACGACATCACCAAGCGGTCTTCCTTTTCCAATCTGCAAAAATGGATCGAA
GAAGTGCGTAGATACACTGCTTCTAATGTTTTGATAATCCTCGTGGGCAACAAGTGCGATTTGGAGGAGC
AGCGCGAGGTGGACTTTGAAGAGGCGCGCCAGATGTGTCAATATATACCTGAGATCCTGTTCGTGATGGA
GACCTCCGCCAAGGAGAACATGAACGTGGAGGACGCCTTCCGCTGCCTGGCCAACGAACTTAAACGCCAA
CACGATGCCAACAATGTGGAGGAGGTGCCAGAAAACACCATCACCTTGGGCCAGGGAAAGCCTTTAAAGA
GTTGCAGCAGCTCATGCAATCTCACCTAAAGGGTGGGCGCGCCGACCCAGCTTTCTTGTACAAAGTGGTG
ACGTAAGCTAGCAGGATCTTTGTGAAGGAACCTTACTTCTGTGGTGTGACATAATTGGACAAACTACCTA
C
