[The description below was written by a language model from this plasmid's Addgene catalogue record.]
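Description:
GFP-Rab19 is an insect-cell expression plasmid built on pAGW, a destination vector from the Drosophila Gateway Collection. The Drosophila melanogaster Rab19 coding sequence (CG7062, also known as Rab-RP3) was introduced by Gateway recombination, placing it downstream of and in frame with a GFP tag supplied by the backbone. The resulting protein carries GFP at its N terminus. This orientation suits Rab GTPases, because their C-terminal prenylation motifs generally need to remain free for membrane attachment. Expression is driven by an Actin promoter, which gives constitutive expression in fly cells. The plasmid is propagated in E. coli under ampicillin selection. The record lists the copy number as unknown, and it does not describe the origin of replication or any marker for selection in insect cells. No feature table was provided, so details such as the attB recombination scars and the polyadenylation signal cannot be confirmed from the record.

The construct serves as a fluorescent marker for Rab19-associated membrane compartments in Drosophila cells. It was deposited with a study showing that the motor Kinesin-73 is processive and localizes to Rab5-containing organelles. In that setting, a GFP-tagged Rab such as this one would plausibly be used to label a particular organelle population and test whether a protein of interest colocalizes with it by fluorescence microscopy. The record itself does not spell out the specific experiment in which GFP-Rab19 was used.
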