Addgene plasmid #31741: GFP-Rab19
Depositing lab: Ron Vale. Depositing organization: University of California, San Francisco (UCSF). Publication: Kinesin-73 is a processive motor that localizes to Rab5-containing organelles. Huckaba TM, Gennerich A, Wilhelm JE, Chishti AH, Vale RD. J Biol Chem. 2011 Mar 4;286(9):7457-67. Epub 2010 Dec 18. 10.1074/jbc.M110.167023 PubMed 21169635.
Backbone
  Vector backbone: pAGW
  Backbone manufacturer: Drosophila Gateway Collection
  Vector type: Insect Expression
Growth in bacteria
  Bacterial resistance: Ampicillin, 100 μg/mL
  Growth temperature: 37°C
  Growth strain: DH5alpha
  Copy number: Unknown
Gene/Insert
  Gene/Insert name: Rab19
  Species: D. melanogaster (fly)
  Entrez Gene: Rab19 (a.k.a. Dmel_CG7062, AAF50452, CG7062, DRABR3, DRabRP3, DmRab19, Dmel\CG7062, Rab-RP3, Rab-r3, Rab19/RP3, Rab19s, rab19)
  Promoter: Actin
  Tag / fusion protein: GFP (N terminal on backbone)
  Cloning method: Gateway Cloning
  Sequencing primers: 5′ EGFP-C
Terms and licenses: Academic/Nonprofit Terms; Industry Terms: Not Available to Industry
How to cite: GFP-Rab19 was a gift from Ron Vale (Addgene plasmid # 31741 ; http://n2t.net/addgene:31741 ; RRID:Addgene_31741)
